Addgene plasmid #201929: pAC150-KEIMA-RAMP4
Purpose: PiggyBac Vector expressing KEIMA-RAMP4
Depositing lab: Wade Harper. Depositing organization: Harvard Medical School. Publication: Combinatorial selective ER-phagy remodels the ER during neurogenesis. Hoyer MJ, Capitanio C, Smith IR, Paoli JC, Bieber A, Jiang Y, Paulo JA, Gonzalez-Lozano MA, Baumeister W, Wilfling F, Schulman BA, Harper JW. Nat Cell Biol. 2024 Mar;26(3):378-392. doi: 10.1038/s41556-024-01356-4. Epub 2024 Mar 1. PubMed 38429475.
Backbone
  Vector backbone: pAC150
  Vector type: Mammalian Expression
Growth in bacteria
  Bacterial resistance: Ampicillin, 100 μg/mL
  Growth temperature: 37°C
  Growth strain: DH5alpha
  Copy number: Unknown
Gene/Insert
  Gene/Insert name: RAMP4
  Species: H. sapiens (human)
  Entrez Gene: SERP1 (a.k.a. RAMP4)
  Cloning method: Gateway Cloning
Terms and licenses: Academic/Nonprofit Terms; Industry Terms: Not Available to Industry
Depositor comments: Please visit https://www.biorxiv.org/content/10.1101/2023.06.26.546565v2 for bioRxiv preprint.
How to cite: pAC150-KEIMA-RAMP4 was a gift from Wade Harper (Addgene plasmid # 201929 ; http://n2t.net/addgene:201929 ; RRID:Addgene_201929)
