[The description below was written by a language model from this plasmid's Addgene catalogue record and pLannotate feature annotations shown in this document.]
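Description:
pAC150-KEIMA-RAMP4 is a mammalian expression plasmid described by its depositor as a PiggyBac vector, built on the pAC150 backbone for stable delivery of a fluorescent endoplasmic reticulum reporter. It is propagated in E. coli through a high-copy ColE1/pUC-type origin with ampicillin selection (AmpR). The annotation also finds a NeoR/KanR coding sequence and fragments of ccdB, lacZα, lacI and a Tn5 transposase in the bacterial portion, which appear to be backbone remnants. The feature table does not annotate the PiggyBac terminal repeats themselves, so the transposon boundaries cannot be read from it, and the sequence is labelled a partial NGS result.

The payload is an EF-1α promoter driving mKeima placed upstream of human SERP1 (RAMP4), a small ER membrane protein. The pair sits between attB1 and attB2 sites left by Gateway cloning and is followed by a bGH polyadenylation signal. A V5 tag lies downstream of attB2, but the record does not show whether it is translated in frame with the fusion. mKeima is a long-Stokes-shift, acid-sensitive fluorescent protein, so anchoring it to the ER allows delivery of ER to acidic lysosomes to be detected, consistent with the associated study of selective ER-phagy during neurogenesis.

Upstream, a separate cassette uses the CMV enhancer/promoter to express adjoining HygR and HSV thymidine kinase sequences with an SV40 poly(A) signal, flanked by two loxP sites. This arrangement would permit hygromycin selection of integrants, followed by Cre-mediated excision of the marker, with ganciclovir-type counterselection against cells that retain it.
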