Features (pLannotate 1.2.2; 31 found; start..end, strand, type, name):
      2..94      +  CDS            lacI (fragment): lac repressor; lacI; The lac repressor binds to the lac operator to inhibit transcription in E. coli. This inhibition can be relieved by adding lactose or isopropyl-β-D-thiogalactopyranoside (IPTG).
    107..128     +  protein_bind   CAP binding site: CAP binding activates transcription in the presence of cAMP. E. coli catabolite activator protein
    143..173     +  promoter       lac promoter: promoter for the E. coli lac operon
    177..199     +  protein_bind   lac operator (fragment): The lac repressor binds to the lac operator to inhibit transcription in E. coli. This inhibition can be relieved by adding lactose or isopropyl-β-D-thiogalactopyranoside (IPTG). lac repressor encoded by lacI
    242..260     +  promoter       T3 promoter: promoter for bacteriophage T3 RNA polymerase
    667..700     -  protein_bind   loxP: Cre-mediated recombination occurs in the 8-bp core sequence (GCATACAT). Cre recombinase
    850..1229    +  enhancer       CMV enhancer: human cytomegalovirus immediate early enhancer
   1230..1433    +  promoter       CMV promoter: human cytomegalovirus (CMV) immediate early promoter
   1538..2508    +  CDS            HygR (fragment): aminoglycoside phosphotransferase from E. coli; aph(4)-Ia; confers resistance to hygromycin
   2509..3613    +  CDS            HSV TK (fragment): herpes simplex virus thymidine kinase confers sensitivity to nucleoside analogs such as acyclovir or ganciclovir
   3649..3783    +  polyA_signal   SV40 poly(A) signal: SV40 polyadenylation signal
   3812..3845    -  protein_bind   loxP: Cre-mediated recombination occurs in the 8-bp core sequence (GCATACAT). Cre recombinase
   3877..3894    -  misc_feature   MCS (fragment): pUC18/19 multiple cloning site
   4487..5665    +  promoter       EF-1α promoter: strong constitutive promoter for human elongation factor EF-1α
   5726..5750    +  protein_bind   attB1: mutant version of attB; recombination site for the Gateway® BP reaction BP Clonase™
   5759..6424    +  CDS            mKeima: mKeima is a basic (constitutively fluorescent) long stokes shift fluorescent protein published in 2006, derived from Montipora sp. 20. It has high acid sensitivity.
   6452..6649    +  CDS            SERP1 (sequence withheld): SERP1_HUMAN - Also known as RAMP4. Experimental evidence at protein level: Swiss-Prot protein existence level 1. Interacts with target proteins during their translocation into the lumen of the endoplasmic reticulum. Protects unfolded target proteins against degradation during ER stress. May facilitate glycosylation of target proteins after termination of ER stress. May modulate the use of N-glycosylation sites on target proteins (By similarity). From Homo sapiens (Human).
   6654..6678    -  protein_bind   attB2: mutant version of attB; recombination site for the Gateway® BP reaction BP Clonase™
   6731..6772    +  CDS            V5 tag: epitope tag from simian virus 5
   6816..7040    +  polyA_signal   bGH poly(A) signal: bovine growth hormone polyadenylation signal
   7051..7068    -  misc_feature   MCS (fragment): pUC18/19 multiple cloning site
   7961..7979    -  promoter       T7 promoter: promoter for bacteriophage T7 RNA polymerase
   7982..8129    +  CDS            lacZα (fragment): LacZα fragment of β-galactosidase; lacZ fragment
   8139..8442    +  CDS            ccdB (fragment): CcdB, a bacterial toxin that poisons DNA gyrase; ccdB; Plasmids containing the ccdB gene cannot be propagated in standard E. coli strains.
   8490..8759    +  CDS            tnpA (fragment): TN5P_ECOLX - Also known as tnp. Experimental evidence at protein level: Swiss-Prot protein existence level 1. Mediates transposition of transposon Tn5 by a 'cut and paste' mechanism. First, the monomeric transposase binds the 19 bp inverted DNA repeats flanking the transposon. Then, dimerization of the DNA- bound transposase creates a synaptic DNA complex. After nicking of the first DNA strand, excision of the transposon proceeds through a series of intermediates. The transposase then mediates the insertion of the transposon at a new site by strand transfer. The activity of the wild- type tran
   8791..9585    +  CDS            NeoR/KanR: aminoglycoside phosphotransferase from Tn5; aph(3')-II (or nptII); confers resistance to neomycin, kanamycin, and G418 (Geneticin®)
   9606..9656    -  misc_feature   bom (fragment): basis of mobility region from pBR322
   9683..9742    +  promoter       AmpR promoter (fragment): bla
   9835..10695   -  CDS            AmpR: β-lactamase; bla; confers resistance to ampicillin, carbenicillin, and related antibiotics
  10696..10748   -  promoter       AmpR promoter (fragment): bla
  10819..11407   +  rep_origin     ori: high-copy-number ColE1/pMB1/pBR322/pUC origin of replication
>Addgene plasmid #201929 | pAC150-KEIMA-RAMP4 | addgene full sequence | sequence record 397638 | Addgene Partial NGS Result
AGCGCCCAATACGCAAACCGCCTCTCCCCGCGCGTTGGCCGATTCATTAATGCAGCTGGCACGACAGGTT
TCCCGACTGGAAAGCGGGCAGTGAGCGCAACGCAATTAATGTGAGTTAGCTCACTCATTAGGCACCCCAG
GCTTTACACTTTATGCTTCCGGCTCGTATGTTGTGTGGAATTGTGAGCGGATAACAATTTCACACAGGAA
ACAGCTATGACCATGATTACGCCAAGCTCAGAATTAACCCTCACTAAAGGGACTAGTCCTGCAGGTTTAA
ACGAATTCGCCCTTTTAACCCTAGAAAGATAGTCTGCGTAAAATTGACGCATGCATTCTTGAAATATTGC
TCTCTCTTTCTAAATAGCGCGAATCCGTCGCTGTGCATTTAGGACATCTCAGTCGCCGCTTGGAGCTCCC
GTGAGGCGTGCTTGTCAATGCGGTAAGTGTCACTGATTTTGAACTATAACGACCGCGTGAGTCAAAATGA
CGCATGATTATCTTTTACGTGACTTTTAAGATTTAACTCATACGATAATTATATTGTTATTTCATGTTCT
ACTTACGTGATAACTTATTATATATATATTTTCTTGTTATAGATATCAACTAGAATGCTAGACCTTTCGT
CTTCAAGAATTCCGATCATATTCAATAACCCTTAATATAACTTCGTATAATGTATGCTATACGAAGTTAT
TAGGTCTGAAGAGGAGTTTACGTCCAGCCAAGCTTAGGATCCCGGGTACCGATGGCCGGGCCTCGAGGAG
CTTGGCCCATTGCATACGTTGTATCCATATCATAATATGTACATTTATATTGGCTCATGTCCAACATTAC
CGCCATGTTGACATTGATTATTGACTAGTTATTAATAGTAATCAATTACGGGGTCATTAGTTCATAGCCC
ATATATGGAGTTCCGCGTTACATAACTTACGGTAAATGGCCCGCCTGGCTGACCGCCCAACGACCCCCGC
CCATTGACGTCAATAATGACGTATGTTCCCATAGTAACGCCAATAGGGACTTTCCATTGACGTCAATGGG
TGGAGTATTTACGGTAAACTGCCCACTTGGCAGTACATCAAGTGTATCATATGCCAAGTACGCCCCCTAT
TGACGTCAATGACGGTAAATGGCCCGCCTGGCATTATGCCCAGTACATGACCTTATGGGACTTTCCTACT
TGGCAGTACATCTACGTATTAGTCATCGCTATTACCATGGTGATGCGGTTTTGGCAGTACATCAATGGGC
GTGGATAGCGGTTTGACTCACGGGGATTTCCAAGTCTCCACCCCATTGACGTCAATGGGAGTTTGTTTTG
GCACCAAAATCAACGGGACTTTCCAAAATGTCGTAACAACTCCGCCCCATTGACGCAAATGGGCGGTAGG
CGTGTACGGTGGGAGGTCTATATAAGCAGAGCTCGTTTAGTGAACCGTCAGATCGCCTGGAGACGCCATC
CACGCTGTTTTGACCTCCATAGAAGACACCGGGACCGATCCAGCCTCCCCGGCTAGCCGCCGCCACCATG
AAAAAGCCTGAACTCACCGCGACGTCTGTCGAGAAGTTTCTGATCGAAAAGTTCGACAGCGTCTCCGACC
TGATGCAGCTCTCGGAGGGCGAAGAATCTCGTGCTTTCAGCTTCGATGTAGGAGGGCGTGGATATGTCCT
GCGGGTAAATAGCTGCGCCGATGGTTTCTACAAAGATCGTTATGTTTATCGGCACTTTGCATCGGCCGCG
CTCCCGATTCCGGAAGTGCTTGACATTGGGGAATTCAGCGAGAGCCTGACCTATTGCATCTCCCGCCGTG
CACAGGGTGTCACGTTGCAAGACCTGCCTGAAACCGAACTGCCCGCTGTTCTGCAGCCGGTCGCGGAGGC
CATGGATGCGATCGCTGCGGCCGATCTTAGCCAGACGAGCGGGTTCGGCCCATTCGGACCGCAAGGAATC
GGTCAATACACTACATGGCGTGATTTCATATGCGCGATTGCTGATCCCCATGTGTATCACTGGCAAACTG
TGATGGACGACACCGTCAGTGCGTCCGTCGCGCAGGCTCTCGATGAGCTGATGCTTTGGGCCGAGGACTG
CCCCGAAGTCCGGCACCTCGTGCACGCGGATTTCGGCTCCAACAATGTCCTGACGGACAATGGCCGCATA
ACAGCGGTCATTGACTGGAGCGAGGCGATGTTCGGGGATTCCCAATACGAGGTCGCCAACATCTTCTTCT
GGAGGCCGTGGTTGGCTTGTATGGAGCAGCAGACGCGCTACTTCGAGCGGAGGCATCCGGAGCTTGCAGG
ATCGCCGCGGCTCCGGGCGTATATGCTCCGCATTGGTCTTGACCAACTCTATCAGAGCTTGGTTGACGGC
AATTTCGATGATGCAGCTTGGGCGCAGGGTCGATGCGACGCAATCGTCCGATCCGGAGCCGGGACTGTCG
GGCGTACACAAATCGCCCGCAGAAGCGCGGCCGTCTGGACCGATGGCTGTGTAGAAGTCGCGTCTGCGTT
CGACCAGGCTGCGCGTTCTCGCGGCCATAGCAACCGACGTACGGCGTTGCGCCCTCGCCGGCAGCAAGAA
GCCACGGAAGTCCGCCCGGAGCAGAAAATGCCCACGCTACTGCGGGTTTATATAGACGGTCCCCACGGGA
TGGGGAAAACCACCACCACGCAACTGCTGGTGGCCCTGGGTTCGCGCGACGATATCGTCTACGTACCCGA
GCCGATGACTTACTGGCGGGTGCTGGGGGCTTCCGAGACAATCGCGAACATCTACACCACACAACACCGC
CTCGACCAGGGTGAGATATCGGCCGGGGACGCGGCGGTGGTAATGACAAGCGCCCAGATAACAATGGGCA
TGCCTTATGCCGTGACCGACGCCGTTCTGGCTCCTCATATCGGGGGGGAGGCTGGGAGCTCACATGCCCC
GCCCCCGGCCCTCACCCTCATCTTCGACCGCCATCCCATCGCCGCCCTCCTGTGCTACCCGGCCGCGCGG
TACCTTATGGGCAGCATGACCCCCCAGGCCGTGCTGGCGTTCGTGGCCCTCATCCCGCCGACCTTGCCCG
GCACCAACATCGTGCTTGGGGCCCTTCCGGAGGACAGACACATCGACCGCCTGGCCAAACGCCAGCGCCC
CGGCGAGCGGCTGGACCTGGCTATGCTGGCTGCGATTCGCCGCGTTTACGGGCTACTTGCCAATACGGTG
CGGTATCTGCAGTGCGGCGGGTCGTGGCGGGAGGACTGGGGACAGCTTTCGGGGACGGCCGTGCCGCCCC
AGGGTGCCGAGCCCCAGAGCAACGCGGGCCCACGACCCCATATCGGGGACACGTTATTTACCCTGTTTCG
GGCCCCCGAGTTGCTGGCCCCCAACGGCGACCTGTATAACGTGTTTGCCTGGGCCTTGGACGTCTTGGCC
AAACGCCTCCGTTCCATGCACGTCTTTATCCTGGATTACGACCAATCGCCCGCCGGCTGCCGGGACGCCC
TGCTGCAACTTACCTCCGGGATGGTCCAGACCCACGTCACCACCCCCGGCTCCATACCGACGATATGCGA
CCTGGCGCGCACGTTTGCCCGGGAGATGGGGGAGGCTAACTGAAGCTTCCCGGGGGTACCGAATTCGTCG
ACAGATCTAACTTGTTTATTGCAGCTTATAATGGTTACAAATAAAGCAATAGCATCACAAATTTCACAAA
TAAAGCATTTTTTTCACTGCATTCTAGTTGTGGTTTGTCCAAACTCATCAATGTATCTTATCATGTCTGG
ATCATCAAGCTTAGGATCCGGAACCCTTAATATAACTTCGTATAATGTATGCTATACGAAGTTATTAGGT
CCCTCGAAGAGGTTCACTGGCGCGTTGGATCCCCGGGTACCGAGTTGGGAGCTCACGGGGACAGCCCCCC
CCCAAAGCCCCCAGGGATGTAATTACGTCCCTCCCCCGCTAGGGGGCAGCAGCGAGCCGCCCGGGGCTCC
GCTCCGGTCCGGCGCTCCCCCCGCATCCCCGAGCCGGCAGCGTGCGGGGACAGCCCGGGCACGGGGAAGG
TGGCACGGGATCGCTTTCCTCTGAACGCTTCTCGCTGCTCTTTGAGCCTGCAGACACCTGGGGGGATACG
GGGAAAAAGCTTTAGGCTGAAAGAGAGATTTAGAATGACAGTCTAGTGGGAGCTCACGGGGACAGCCCCC
CCCCAAAGCCCCCAGGGATGTAATTACGTCCCTCCCCCGCTAGGGGGCAGCAGCGAGCCGCCCGGGGCTC
CGCTCCGGTCCGGCGCTCCCCCCGCATCCCCGAGCCGGCAGCGTGCGGGGACAGCCCGGGCACGGGGAAG
GTGGCACGGGATCGCTTTCCTCTGAACGCTTCTCGCTGCTCTTTGAGCCTGCAGACACCTGGGGGGATAC
GGGGAAAAAGCTTTAGGCTGAAAGAGAGATTTAGAATGACAGAACTCGATTTCATTGCAGACTGGCGCGC
CCGTGAGGCTCCGGTGCCCGTCAGTGGGCAGAGCGCACATCGCCCACAGTCCCCGAGAAGTTGGGGGGAG
GGGTCGGCAATTGAACCGGTGCCTAGAGAAGGTGGCGCGGGGTAAACTGGGAAAGTGATGTCGTGTACTG
GCTCCGCCTTTTTCCCGAGGGTGGGGGAGAACCGTATATAAGTGCAGTAGTCGCCGTGAACGTTCTTTTT
CGCAACGGGTTTGCCGCCAGAACACAGGTAAGTGCCGTGTGTGGTTCCCGCGGGCCTGGCCTCTTTACGG
GTTATGGCCCTTGCGTGCCTTGAATTACTTCCACCTGGCTGCAGTACGTGATTCTTGATCCCGAGCTTCG
GGTTGGAAGTGGGTGGGAGAGTTCGAGGCCTTGCGCTTAAGGAGCCCCTTCGCCTCGTGCTTGAGTTGAG
GCCTGGCCTGGGCGCTGGGGCCGCCGCGTGCGAATCTGGTGGCACCTTCGCGCCTGTCTCGCTGCTTTCG
ATAAGTCTCTAGCCATTTAAAATTTTTGATGACCTGCTGCGACGCTTTTTTTCTGGCAAGATAGTCTTGT
AAATGCGGGCCAAGATCTGCACACTGGTATTTCGGTTTTTGGGGCCGCGGGCGGCGACGGGGCCCGTGCG
TCCCAGCGCACATGTTCGGCGAGGCGGGGCCTGCGAGCGCGGCCACCGAGAATCGGACGGGGGTAGTCTC
AAGCTGGCCGGCCTGCTCTGGTGCCTGGCCTCGCGCCGCCGTGTATCGCCCCGCCCTGGGCGGCAAGGCT
GGCCCGGTCGGCACCAGTTGCGTGAGCGGAAAGATGGCCGCTTCCCGGCCCTGCTGCAGGGAGCTCAAAA
TGGAGGACGCGGCGCTCGGGAGAGCGGGCGGGTGAGTCACCCACACAAAGGAAAAGGGCCTTTCCGTCCT
CAGCCGTCGCTTCATGTGACTCCACGGAGTACCGGGCGCCGTCCAGGCACCTCGATTAGTTCTCGAGCTT
TTGGAGTACGTCGTCTTTAGGTTGGGGGGAGGGGTTTTATGCGATGGAGTTTCCCCACACTGAGTGGGTG
GAGACTGAAGTTAGGCCAGCTTGGCACTTGATGTAATTCTCCTTGGAATTTGCCCTTTTTGAGTTTGGAT
CTTGGTTCATTCTCAAGCCTCAGACAGTGGTTCAAAGTTTTTTTCTTCCATTTCAGGTGTCGTGAAGAAG
CTTGGTACCGAGCTCGGATCCACTAGTCCAGTGTGGTGGAATTCTGCAGATATCAACAAGTTTGTACAAA
AAAGCAGGCTGCGGTACCATGGTGAGCGTGATCGCCAAGCAGATGACCTACAAGGTGTACATGAGCGGCA
CCGTGAACGGCCACTACTTCGAGGTGGAGGGCGACGGCAAGGGCAAGCCCTACGAGGGCGAGCAGACCGT
GAAGCTGACCGTGACCAAGGGTGGCCCCCTGCCCTTCGCCTGGGACATCCTGAGCCCCCAGCTCCAGTAC
GGCAGCATCCCCTTCACCAAGTACCCCGAGGACATCCCCGACTACTTCAAGCAGAGCTTCCCCGAGGGCT
ACACCTGGGAGCGCAGCATGAACTTCGAGGACGGCGCCGTGTGCACCGTGAGCAACGACAGCAGCATCCA
GGGCAACTGCTTCATCTACAACGTGAAGATCAGCGGCGAGAACTTCCCCCCCAACGGCCCCGTGATGCAG
AAGAAGACCCAGGGCTGGGAGCCCAGCACCGAGCGCCTGTTCGCCCGCGACGGAATGCTGATCGGCAACG
ACTACATGGCCCTGAAGCTGGAGGGCGGCGGCCACTACCTGTGCGAGTTCAAGAGCACCTACAAGGCCAA
GAAGCCCGTGAGGATGCCCGGCCGCCACGAGATCGACCGCAAGCTGGACGTGACCAGCCACAACCGCGAC
TACACCAGCGTGGAGCAGTGCGAGATCGCCATCGCCCGCCACTCCCTGCTGGGCGGAGGCTCAGGAGGCT
CAGGAGGCTCA
[198 nt withheld, positions 6452-6649]
TGAGACCCAGCTTTCTTGTACAAAGTGGTTGATATCCAGCACAGTGGCGGCCGCTCGAGTCTAGAGGGCC
CGCGGTTCGAAGGTAAGCCTATCCCTAACCCTCTCCTCGGTCTCGATTCTACGCGTACCGGTTAGGGGCC
CGTTTAAACCCGCTGATCAGCCTCGACTGTGCCTTCTAGTTGCCAGCCATCTGTTGTTTGCCCCTCCCCC
GTGCCTTCCTTGACCCTGGAAGGTGCCACTCCCACTGTCCTTTCCTAATAAAATGAGGAAATTGCATCGC
ATTGTCTGAGTAGGTGTCATTCTATTCTGGGGGGTGGGGTGGGGCAGGACAGCAAGGGGGAGGATTGGGA
AGACAATAGCAGGCATGCTGGGGATGCGGTGGGCTCTATGGCGGCGCGCCTGGATCCCCGGGTACCGAGT
TGGGAGCTCACGGGGACAGCCCCCCCCCAAAGCCCCCAGGGATGTAATTACGTCCCTCCCCCGCTAGGGG
GCAGCAGCGAGCCGCCCGGGGCTCCGCTCCGGTCCGGCGCTCCCCCCGCATCCCCGAGCCGGCAGCGTGC
GGGGACAGCCCGGGCACGGGGAAGGTGGCACGGGATCGCTTTCCTCTGAACGCTTCTCGCTGCTCTTTGA
GCCTGCAGACACCTGGGGGGATACGGGGAAAAAGCTTTAGGCTGAAAGAGAGATTTAGAATGACAGTCTA
GTGGGAGCTCACGGGGACAGCCCCCCCCCAAAGCCCCCAGGGATGTAATTACGTCCCTCCCCCGCTAGGG
GGCAGCAGCGAGCCGCCCGGGGCTCCGCTCCGGTCCGGCGCTCCCCCCGCATCCCCGAGCCGGCAGCGTG
CGGGGACAGCCCGGGCACGGGGAAGGTGGCACGGGATCGCTTTCCTCTGAACGCTTCTCGCTGCTCTTTG
AGCCTGCAGACACCTGGGGGGATACGGGGAAAAAGCTTTAGGCTGAAAGAGAGATTTAGAATGACAGAAC
TCGATTTCATTGCAGACTGGCCGGCCACTAGTACGCGCCGGCTCGACATACTAGTTAAAAGTTTTGTTAC
TTTATAGAAGAAATTTTGAGTTTTTGTTTTTTTTTAATAAATAAATAAACATAAATAAATTGTTTGTTGA
ATTTATTATTAGTATGTAAGTGTAAATATAATAAAACTTAATATCTATTCAAATTAATAAATAAACCTCG
ATATACAGACCGATAAAACACATGCGTCAATTTTACGCATGATTATCTTTAACGTACGTCACAATATGAT
TATCTTTCTAGGGTTAAAAGGGCGAATTCGCGGCCGCTAAATTCAATTCGCCCTATAGTGAGTCGTATTA
CAATTCACTGGCCGTCGTTTTACAACGTCGTGACTGGGAAAACCCTGGCGTTACCCAACTTAATCGCCTT
GCAGCACATCCCCCTTTCGCCAGCTGGCGTAATAGCGAAGAGGCCCGCACCGATCGCCCTTCCCAACAGT
TGCGCAGCCTATACGTACGGCAGTTTAAGGTTTACACCTATAAAAGAGAGAGCCGTTATCGTCTGTTTGT
GGATGTACAGAGTGATATTATTGACACGCCGGGGCGACGGATGGTGATCCCCCTGGCCAGTGCACGTCTG
CTGTCAGATAAAGTCTCCCGTGAACTTTACCCGGTGGTGCATATCGGGGATGAAAGCTGGCGCATGATGA
CCACCGATATGGCCAGTGTGCCGGTCTCCGTTATCGGGGAAGAAGTGGCTGATCTCAGCCACCGCGAAAA
TGACATCAAAAACGCCATTAACCTGATGTTCTGGGGAATATAAATGTCAGGCATGAGATTATCAAAAAGG
ATCTTCACCTAGATCCTTTTCACGTAGAAAGCCAGTCCGCAGAAACGGTGCTGACCCCGGATGAATGTCA
GCTACTGGGCTATCTGGACAAGGGAAAACGCAAGCGCAAAGAGAAAGCAGGTAGCTTGCAGTGGGCTTAC
ATGGCGATAGCTAGACTGGGCGGTTTTATGGACAGCAAGCGAACCGGAATTGCCAGCTGGGGCGCCCTCT
GGTAAGGTTGGGAAGCCCTGCAAAGTAAACTGGATGGCTTTCTTGCCGCCAAGGATCTGATGGCGCAGGG
GATCAAGCTCTGATCAAGAGACAGGATGAGGATCGTTTCGCATGATTGAACAAGATGGATTGCACGCAGG
TTCTCCGGCCGCTTGGGTGGAGAGGCTATTCGGCTATGACTGGGCACAACAGACAATCGGCTGCTCTGAT
GCCGCCGTGTTCCGGCTGTCAGCGCAGGGGCGCCCGGTTCTTTTTGTCAAGACCGACCTGTCCGGTGCCC
TGAATGAACTGCAAGACGAGGCAGCGCGGCTATCGTGGCTGGCCACGACGGGCGTTCCTTGCGCAGCTGT
GCTCGACGTTGTCACTGAAGCGGGAAGGGACTGGCTGCTATTGGGCGAAGTGCCGGGGCAGGATCTCCTG
TCATCTCACCTTGCTCCTGCCGAGAAAGTATCCATCATGGCTGATGCAATGCGGCGGCTGCATACGCTTG
ATCCGGCTACCTGCCCATTCGACCACCAAGCGAAACATCGCATCGAGCGAGCACGTACTCGGATGGAAGC
CGGTCTTGTCGATCAGGATGATCTGGACGAAGAGCATCAGGGGCTCGCGCCAGCCGAACTGTTCGCCAGG
CTCAAGGCGAGCATGCCCGACGGCGAGGATCTCGTCGTGACCCATGGCGATGCCTGCTTGCCGAATATCA
TGGTGGAAAATGGCCGCTTTTCTGGATTCATCGACTGTGGCCGGCTGGGTGTGGCGGACCGCTATCAGGA
CATAGCGTTGGCTACCCGTGATATTGCTGAAGAGCTTGGCGGCGAATGGGCTGACCGCTTCCTCGTGCTT
TACGGTATCGCCGCTCCCGATTCGCAGCGCATCGCCTTCTATCGCCTTCTTGACGAGTTCTTCTGAATTA
TTAACGCTTACAATTTCCTGATGCGGTATTTTCTCCTTACGCATCTGTGCGGTATTTCACACCGCATCAG
GTGGCACTTTTCGGGGAAATGTGCGCGGAACCCCTATTTGTTTATTTTTCTAAATACATTCAAATATGTA
TCCGCTCATGAGATTATCAAAAAGGATCTTCACCTAGATCCTTTTAAATTAAAAATGAAGTTTTAAATCA
ATCTAAAGTATATATGAGTAAACTTGGTCTGACAGTTACCAATGCTTAATCAGTGAGGCACCTATCTCAG
CGATCTGTCTATTTCGTTCATCCATAGTTGCCTGACTCCCCGTCGTGTAGATAACTACGATACGGGAGGG
CTTACCATCTGGCCCCAGTGCTGCAATGATACCGCGAGACCCACGCTCACCGGCTCCAGATTTATCAGCA
ATAAACCAGCCAGCCGGAAGGGCCGAGCGCAGAAGTGGTCCTGCAACTTTATCCGCCTCCATCCAGTCTA
TTAATTGTTGCCGGGAAGCTAGAGTAAGTAGTTCGCCAGTTAATAGTTTGCGCAACGTTGTTGCCATTGC
TACAGGCATCGTGGTGTCACGCTCGTCGTTTGGTATGGCTTCATTCAGCTCCGGTTCCCAACGATCAAGG
CGAGTTACATGATCCCCCATGTTGTGCAAAAAAGCGGTTAGCTCCTTCGGTCCTCCGATCGTTGTCAGAA
GTAAGTTGGCCGCAGTGTTATCACTCATGGTTATGGCAGCACTGCATAATTCTCTTACTGTCATGCCATC
CGTAAGATGCTTTTCTGTGACTGGTGAGTACTCAACCAAGTCATTCTGAGAATAGTGTATGCGGCGACCG
AGTTGCTCTTGCCCGGCGTCAATACGGGATAATACCGCGCCACATAGCAGAACTTTAAAAGTGCTCATCA
TTGGAAAACGTTCTTCGGGGCGAAAACTCTCAAGGATCTTACCGCTGTTGAGATCCAGTTCGATGTAACC
CACTCGTGCACCCAACTGATCTTCAGCATCTTTTACTTTCACCAGCGTTTCTGGGTGAGCAAAAACAGGA
AGGCAAAATGCCGCAAAAAAGGGAATAAGGGCGACACGGAAATGTTGAATACTCATACTCTTCCTTTTTC
AATATTATTGAAGCATTTATCAGGGTTATTGTCTCATGACCAAAATCCCTTAACGTGAGTTTTCGTTCCA
CTGAGCGTCAGACCCCGTAGAAAAGATCAAAGGATCTTCTTGAGATCCTTTTTTTCTGCGCGTAATCTGC
TGCTTGCAAACAAAAAAACCACCGCTACCAGCGGTGGTTTGTTTGCCGGATCAAGAGCTACCAACTCTTT
TTCCGAAGGTAACTGGCTTCAGCAGAGCGCAGATACCAAATACTGTTCTTCTAGTGTAGCCGTAGTTAGG
CCACCACTTCAAGAACTCTGTAGCACCGCCTACATACCTCGCTCTGCTAATCCTGTTACCAGTGGCTGCT
GCCAGTGGCGATAAGTCGTGTCTTACCGGGTTGGACTCAAGACGATAGTTACCGGATAAGGCGCAGCGGT
CGGGCTGAACGGGGGGTTCGTGCACACAGCCCAGCTTGGAGCGAACGACCTACACCGAACTGAGATACCT
ACAGCGTGAGCTATGAGAAAGCGCCACGCTTCCCGAAGGGAGAAAGGCGGACAGGTATCCGGTAAGCGGC
AGGGTCGGAACAGGAGAGCGCACGAGGGAGCTTCCAGGGGGAAACGCCTGGTATCTTTATAGTCCTGTCG
GGTTTCGCCACCTCTGACTTGAGCGTCGATTTTTGTGATGCTCGTCAGGGGGGCGGAGCCTATGGAAAAA
CGCCAGCAACGCGGCCTTTTTACGGTTCCTGGCCTTTTGCTGGCCTTTTGCTCACATGTTCTTTCCTGCG
TTATCCCCTGATTCTGTGGATAACCGTATTACCGCCTTTGAGTGAGCTGATACCGCTCGCCGCAGCCGAA
CGACCGAGCGCAGCGAGTCAGTGAGCGAGGAAGCGGAAG
