>Addgene plasmid #201929 | pAC150-KEIMA-RAMP4 | depositor partial sequence | sequence record 391925 | RAMP4 gene + Keima
GGGGACAAGTTTGTACAAAAAAGCAGGCTGCGGTACCATGGTGAGCGTGATCGCCAAGCAGATGACCTAC
AAGGTGTACATGAGCGGCACCGTGAACGGCCACTACTTCGAGGTGGAGGGCGACGGCAAGGGCAAGCCCT
ACGAGGGCGAGCAGACCGTGAAGCTGACCGTGACCAAGGGTGGCCCCCTGCCCTTCGCCTGGGACATCCT
GAGCCCCCAGCTCCAGTACGGCAGCATCCCCTTCACCAAGTACCCCGAGGACATCCCCGACTACTTCAAG
CAGAGCTTCCCCGAGGGCTACACCTGGGAGCGCAGCATGAACTTCGAGGACGGCGCCGTGTGCACCGTGA
GCAACGACAGCAGCATCCAGGGCAACTGCTTCATCTACAACGTGAAGATCAGCGGCGAGAACTTCCCCCC
CAACGGCCCCGTGATGCAGAAGAAGACCCAGGGCTGGGAGCCCAGCACCGAGCGCCTGTTCGCCCGCGAC
GGAATGCTGATCGGCAACGACTACATGGCCCTGAAGCTGGAGGGCGGCGGCCACTACCTGTGCGAGTTCA
AGAGCACCTACAAGGCCAAGAAGCCCGTGAGGATGCCCGGCCGCCACGAGATCGACCGCAAGCTGGACGT
GACCAGCCACAACCGCGACTACACCAGCGTGGAGCAGTGCGAGATCGCCATCGCCCGCCACTCCCTGCTG
GGCGGAGGCTCAGGAGGCTCAGGAGGCTCA
[198 nt withheld, positions 731-928]
TGAGACCCAGCTTTCTTGTACAAAGTGGTCCCC
